Addgene plasmid #21022: MEIS1B-MSCV
Depositing lab: Corey Largman. Depositing organization: San Francisco VA Health Care System. Publication: HOXA9 forms triple complexes with PBX2 and MEIS1 in myeloid cells. Shen WF, Rozenfeld S, Kwong A, Koem ves LG, Lawrence HJ, Largman C. Mol Cell Biol. 1999 Apr . 19(4):3051-61. PubMed 10082572.
Backbone
  Vector backbone: MSCV
  Backbone manufacturer: Clontech
  Backbone size w/o insert (bp): 6500
  Vector type: Mammalian Expression, Retroviral
  Selectable markers: Neomycin (select with G418)
Growth in bacteria
  Bacterial resistance: Ampicillin, 100 μg/mL
  Growth temperature: 37°C
  Growth strain: DH5alpha
  Copy number: Unknown
Gene/Insert
  Gene/Insert name: MEIS1B (alt name: murine ecotropic insertion site 1B)
  Species: M. musculus (mouse)
  Insert size (bp): 1446
  Entrez Gene: Meis1 (a.k.a. C530044H18Rik, Evi8)
  Cloning method: Restriction Enzyme; 5′ cloning site EcoRI (not destroyed); 3′ cloning site EcoRI (not destroyed)
  Sequencing primers: 5′ pLXSN-5; 3′ MSCV-rev
Resource information
  A portion of this plasmid was derived from a plasmid made by: Arthur Buchberg
Terms and licenses: Academic/Nonprofit Terms; Industry Terms: Not Available to Industry
How to cite: MEIS1B-MSCV was a gift from Corey Largman (Addgene plasmid # 21022 ; http://n2t.net/addgene:21022 ; RRID:Addgene_21022)
