[The description below was written by a language model from this plasmid's Addgene catalogue record.]
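Description:
MEIS1B-MSCV is a retroviral mammalian expression plasmid built on the MSCV (murine stem cell virus) backbone from Clontech, recorded as about 6.5 kb without insert. It is propagated in E. coli under ampicillin selection, and it carries a neomycin resistance marker so that transduced or transfected mammalian cells can be selected with G418. No feature table accompanies the record, so the exact arrangement of elements is not documented. In MSCV-type vectors generally, the viral long terminal repeats flank the cargo, the 5′ LTR serves as the promoter for the inserted gene, and a packaging signal allows the transcript to be encapsidated when the plasmid is introduced into a retroviral packaging cell line. The promoter driving the neomycin marker is not stated in the record.

The insert is a 1446 bp mouse cDNA encoding MEIS1B, an isoform of Meis1 (murine ecotropic insertion site 1, also known as Evi8), a TALE-class homeodomain transcription factor. It was cloned by restriction digestion into an EcoRI site, with EcoRI retained at both ends. The fragment can therefore be excised with a single enzyme, but its orientation is not fixed by the cloning strategy. No epitope tags or fusion partners are recorded.

The construct is suited to producing retrovirus for stable integration and expression of MEIS1B in dividing mammalian cells. The associated publication concerns the formation of triple complexes between HOXA9, PBX2 and MEIS1 in myeloid cells, which suggests use in studying MEIS1 as a HOX/PBX cofactor in that setting. Part of the plasmid was derived from material made in another laboratory.
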