>Addgene plasmid #21022 | MEIS1B-MSCV | addgene partial sequence | sequence record 26827 | 21022 with pLXSN-5
TTTNTCNGCCCTCACTCCTTCTCTAGGCGCCGGAATTAGATCTCTCGAGCCACCATGGCTTACCCATACG
ATGTTCCAGATTACGCTGTCGAGATACATGTCGAGTACCCATACGATGTACCTGACTATGCCGGCTATCC
CTATGACGTCCCGGACTATGCAGTCGAGCTCGAGGTTAACGAATTCGCGCAAAGGTACGACGACCTACCC
CATTATGGGGGTATGGATGGAGTAGGCATCCCCTCCACGATGTATGGGGACCCGCATGCAGCCAGGTCCA
TGCAACCGGTCCACCACCTGAACCACGGGCCTCCTCTGCACTCGCATCAGTACCCGCACACAGCTCACAC
CAACGCCATGGCCCCCAGCATGGGTTCCTCGGTCAATGACGCTTTAAAGAGAGATAAAGATGCCATTTAT
GGACACCCCCTCTTCCCTCTCTTAGCACTGATTTTTGAGAAATGTGAATTAGCTACTTGTACCCCCCGCG
AGCCGGGGGTGGCGGGCGGGGACGTCTGCTCGTCAGAGTCATTCAATGAAGATATAGCGGTGTTCGCCAA
ACAGATTCGCGCAGAAAAACCTCTATTCTCTTCTAATCCAGAACTGGATAACTTGATGATTCAAGCCATA
CAAGTGTTAAGGTTTCATCTGTTGGAATTAGAGAAGGTACACGAATTATGTGACAATTTCTGCCACCGGT
ATATTAGCTGTTTGAAAGGGAAAATGCCTATCGATTTGGTGATAGATGATAGAGAAAGGAGGATCAAAAT
CAGACAGTGAAGATGTAACAAGATCAGCAAATCTAACTGACCAGCCCTCTGNNGAAAAANNAAN
