>Addgene plasmid #21022 | MEIS1B-MSCV | addgene partial sequence | sequence record 81588 | MSCV-rev 5'-CAGCGGGGCTGCTAAAGCGCATGC-3'
AATTCGGCTTCCTGATTCGAGATCAGTCACCATTGTAGACAACGCATATTCCCTTAAGCTACTGAGCGTG
AATGTCCATGACTTGTGCACTCATTGTCGGGTCTCCTGTGTTAAGAACCGAGGGGCTTGAGGCTGACATT
GGCATTCCAGGGTGGGGCTGTCCTCCATGCATCATCACTGCGGGGTGGTGAGGGTGTCCAGGAATGTACG
TATGCATGGGGGGCCCATGACGCAGCTGAGCAGGATGGGGGGGCATCTGGGCTTGGGTATAACTCGGCTG
TCCCATACTCACACCCATTGGGCCACCCCGGGCTACATACTCCCCTGGCATACTTTGCAGCCCTGGCGCT
CTGATGCCCATGTGCTGCTGACCGTCCATTACAAAACCTCCCATTGGCTGTCCATCAGGGTTATAAGGTG
TCCCTTGGCTGACTGCTCGGTTGGACTGGTCTATCATGGGCTGCACTATTCTTCTCCGGGCATTAATAAA
CCAATTGTTCACTTGAAGGATGGTAAGTCCTGTATCTTGTGCCAACTGCTTTTTCTGTTCTTCAGAAGGG
TAAGGGTGTGTTAGATGCTGGAACAGCCACGCCCTCATGATATTGGTGGCTACTTTGGGAAAGATGCCAC
GCTTTTTGTGACGCTTTTTGTCCTTATCAGGGTCATCATCGTCACCTGTGCTGGGGGAAGCTACACTGTT
GTCCAAGCCATCACCTTGCTCACTGCTGTTATCCCCACTGTGTGAAGTATGG
